Addgene plasmid #85748: pEJS507-pCDest2-noAcr-mTagBFP2-IRES
Purpose: Expresses mTagBFP2 only; used as a control
Depositing lab: Erik Sontheimer. Depositing organization: University of Massachusetts, Worcester. Publication: Naturally Occurring Off-Switches for CRISPR-Cas9. Pawluk A, Amrani N, Zhang Y, Garcia B, Hidalgo-Reyes Y, Lee J, Edraki A, Shah M, Sontheimer EJ, Maxwell KL, Davidson AR. Cell. 2016 Dec 15;167(7):1829-1838.e9. doi: 10.1016/j.cell.2016.11.017. Epub 2016 Dec 8. PubMed 27984730.
Backbone
  Vector backbone: pCSDest2
  Total vector size (bp): 7031
  Vector type: Mammalian Expression, CRISPR
Growth in bacteria
  Bacterial resistance: Ampicillin, 100 μg/mL
  Growth temperature: 37°C
  Growth strain: DH5alpha
  Copy number: Unknown
Gene/Insert
  Gene/Insert name: mTagBFP2
  Species: Synthetic
  Insert size (bp): 711
  Promoter: CMV
  Cloning method: Restriction Enzyme; 5′ cloning site XhoI (not destroyed); 3′ cloning site XhoI (not destroyed)
  Sequencing primers: 5′ CGC AAA TGG GCG GTA GGC GTG; 3′ CAG GAA ACA GCT ATG AC
Resource information
  A portion of this plasmid was derived from a plasmid made by: pIRES-mTagBFP2 is a gift from David Grünwald.
Terms and licenses: Academic/Nonprofit Terms; Industry Terms: Not Available to Industry
How to cite: pEJS507-pCDest2-noAcr-mTagBFP2-IRES was a gift from Erik Sontheimer (Addgene plasmid # 85748 ; http://n2t.net/addgene:85748 ; RRID:Addgene_85748)
