[The description below was written by a language model from this plasmid's Addgene catalogue record and pLannotate feature annotations shown in this document.]
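Description:
pEJS507-pCDest2-noAcr-mTagBFP2-IRES is a 7,031 bp mammalian expression plasmid built on the pCSDest2 backbone, deposited as part of a study of naturally occurring anti-CRISPR (Acr) inhibitors of Cas9. It is propagated in E. coli through a high-copy ColE1/pUC-type origin and selected with ampicillin via the β-lactamase gene. An f1 origin is also present, along with lac promoter/operator and lacZα remnants typical of the parental cloning vector.

The payload is a 711 bp synthetic mTagBFP2 coding sequence, a rapidly maturing monomeric blue fluorescent protein, recorded as cloned between XhoI sites. In the annotated sequence it sits downstream of a human CMV immediate-early enhancer/promoter and a chimeric β-globin/immunoglobulin intron, which generally improves expression in mammalian cells. A T7 promoter lies immediately upstream of the reading frame. An EMCV IRES follows mTagBFP2, and after it come only a short multiple cloning site fragment and a region annotated as an SV40 polyadenylation signal. No second coding sequence is annotated after the IRES, which fits the "noAcr" name: the position that would presumably hold an anti-CRISPR gene in related constructs appears to be empty, although the record does not spell out this layout.

The backbone also carries a simian CMV IE94 enhancer/promoter running into an SP6 promoter and a further SV40 poly(A) region, with no annotated coding sequence between them.

According to the record, the plasmid expresses mTagBFP2 only and serves as a control. This suggests it provides the same blue fluorescent marker as matched plasmids but without any Cas9 inhibitor.
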