Features (pLannotate 1.2.2; 25 found; start..end, strand, type, name):
     35..53      +  promoter       SP6 promoter: promoter for bacteriophage SP6 RNA polymerase
    212..229     -  promoter       T7 promoter (fragment): promoter for bacteriophage T7 RNA polymerase
    234..368     -  polyA_signal   SV40 poly(A) signal: SV40 polyadenylation signal
    667..1044    +  enhancer       CMV enhancer: human cytomegalovirus immediate early enhancer
   1045..1256    +  promoter       CMV promoter: human cytomegalovirus (CMV) immediate early promoter
   1417..1549    +  intron         chimeric intron: chimera between introns from human β-globin and immunoglobulin heavy chain genes
   1594..1612    +  promoter       T7 promoter: promoter for bacteriophage T7 RNA polymerase
   1618..2328    +  CDS            mTagBFP2: mTagBFP2 is a basic (constitutively fluorescent) blue fluorescent protein published in 2011, derived from Entacmaea quadricolor. It is reported to be a very rapidly-maturing monomer with very low acid sensitivity.
   2493..2955    +  misc_feature   IRES: internal ribosome entry site (IRES) of the encephalomyocarditis virus (EMCV)
   2970..2989    +  misc_feature   MCS (fragment): pUC18/19 multiple cloning site
   3004..3021    -  promoter       T3 promoter (fragment): promoter for bacteriophage T3 RNA polymerase
   3039..3160    -  polyA_signal   SV40 poly(A) signal: SV40 polyadenylation signal
   3183..3251    -  CDS            large T antigen (fragment): large T antigen from SV40 (simian virus 40)
   3295..3313    -  promoter       T3 promoter: promoter for bacteriophage T3 RNA polymerase
   3327..3345    -  promoter       T3 promoter: promoter for bacteriophage T3 RNA polymerase
   3390..3406    -  protein_bind   lac operator: The lac repressor binds to the lac operator to inhibit transcription in E. coli. This inhibition can be relieved by adding lactose or isopropyl-β-D-thiogalactopyranoside (IPTG). lac repressor encoded by lacI
   3414..3444    -  promoter       lac promoter: promoter for the E. coli lac operon
   3459..3480    -  protein_bind   CAP binding site: CAP binding activates transcription in the presence of cAMP. E. coli catabolite activator protein
   3493..3585    -  CDS            lacI (fragment): lac repressor; lacI; The lac repressor binds to the lac operator to inhibit transcription in E. coli. This inhibition can be relieved by adding lactose or isopropyl-β-D-thiogalactopyranoside (IPTG).
   3768..4356    -  rep_origin     ori: high-copy-number ColE1/pMB1/pBR322/pUC origin of replication
   4527..5387    -  CDS            AmpR: β-lactamase; bla; confers resistance to ampicillin, carbenicillin, and related antibiotics
   5388..5492    -  promoter       AmpR promoter: bla
   5545..5973    -  rep_origin     f1 ori (sequence partly withheld): f1 bacteriophage origin of replication; arrow indicates direction of (+) strand synthesis
   5978..6044    -  CDS            lacZα (fragment): LacZα fragment of β-galactosidase; lacZ fragment
   6047..7031    +  promoter       CMV IE94 promoter: enhancer/promoter region of simian cytomegalovirus major immediate early transcription unit IE94
>Addgene plasmid #85748 | pEJS507-pCDest2-noAcr-mTagBFP2-IRES | depositor full sequence | sequence record 167153 | pEJS507-pCDest2-noAcr-mTagBFP2-IRES sequence 7031 bps
CGCCATTCTGCCTGGGGACGTCGGAGCAAGCTTGATTTAGGTGACACTATAGAATACAAGCTACTTGTTC
TTTTTGCAGGATCCCATCGATTCGAAGCCGCCACCATGTTCAAACGCGCTATTATCTTCACTTCTTTCAA
CGGCTTTGAAAAAGTTTCTCGAACTGAAAAACGCCGCCTTGCCAAAATCATCAATGCTCGAGCCTCTAGA
ACTATAGTGAGTCGTATTACGTAGATCCAGACATGATAAGATACATTGATGAGTTTGGACAAACCACAAC
TAGAATGCAGTGAAAAAAATGCTTTATTTGTGAAATTTGTGATGCTATTGCTTTATTTGTAACCATTATA
AGCTGCAATAAACAAGTTAACAACAACAATTGCATTCATTTTATGTTTCAGGTTCAGGGGGAGGTGTGGG
AGGTTTTTTAATTCGCGGCCGCGGCGCCAATGCATTGGGCCCGGTACTAATTCGCGGCCGCGGCGCCAAT
GCATTGGGCCCGGTACCTCACATGGCTCGACAGATCTTCAATATTGGCCATTAGCCATATTATTCATTGG
TTATATAGCATAAATCAATATTGGCTATTGGCCATTGCATACGTTGTATCTATATCATAATATGTACATT
TATATTGGCTCATGTCCAATATGACCGCCATGTTGGCATTGATTATTGACTAGTTATTAATAGTAATCAA
TTACGGGGTCATTAGTTCATAGCCCATATATGGAGTTCCGCGTTACATAACTTACGGTAAATGGCCCGCC
TGGCTGACCGCCCAACGACCCCCGCCCATTGACGTCAATAATGACGTATGTTCCCATAGTAACGCCAATA
GGGACTTTCCATTGACGTCAATGGGTGGAGTATTTACGGTAAACTGCCCACTTGGCAGTACATCAAGTGT
ATCATATGCCAAGTCCGCCCCCTATTGACGTCAATGACGGTAAATGGCCCGCCTGGCATTATGCCCAGTA
CATGACCTTACGGGACTTTCCTACTTGGCAGTACATCTACGTATTAGTCATCGCTATTACCATGGTGATG
CGGTTTTGGCAGTACACCAATGGGCGTGGATAGCGGTTTGACTCACGGGGATTTCCAAGTCTCCACCCCA
TTGACGTCAATGGGAGTTTGTTTTGGCACCAAAATCAACGGGACTTTCCAAAATGTCGTAACAACTGCGA
TCGCCCGCCCCGTTGACGCAAATGGGCGGTAGGCGTGTACGGTGGGAGGTCTATATAAGCAGAGCTCGTT
TAGTGAACCGTCAGATCACTAGAAGCTTTATTGCGGTAGTTTATCACAGTTAAATTGCTAACGCAGTCAG
TGCTTCTGACACAACAGTCTCGAACTTAAGCTGCAGTGACTCTCTTAAGGTAGCCTTGCAGAAGTTGGTC
GTGAGGCACTGGGCAGGTAAGTATCAAGGTTACAAGACAGGTTTAAGGAGACCAATAGAAACTGGGCTTG
TCGAGACAGAGAAGACTCTTGCGTTTCTGATAGGCACCTATTGGTCTTACTGACATCCACTTTGCCTTTC
TCTCCACAGGTGTCCACTCCCAGTTCAATTACAGCTCTTAAGGCTAGAGTACTTAATACGACTCACTATA
GGCTAGAATGGTGTCTAAGGGCGAAGAGCTGATTAAGGAGAACATGCACATGAAGCTGTACATGGAGGGC
ACCGTGGACAACCATCACTTCAAGTGCACATCCGAGGGCGAAGGCAAGCCCTACGAGGGCACCCAGACCA
TGAGAATCAAGGTGGTCGAGGGCGGCCCTCTCCCCTTCGCCTTCGACATCCTGGCTACTAGCTTCCTCTA
CGGCAGCAAGACCTTCATCAACCACACCCAGGGCATCCCCGACTTCTTCAAGCAGTCCTTCCCTGAGGGC
TTCACATGGGAGAGAGTCACCACATACGAAGACGGGGGCGTGCTGACCGCTACCCAGGACACCAGCCTCC
AGGACGGCTGCCTCATCTACAACGTCAAGATCAGAGGGGTGAACTTCACATCCAACGGCCCTGTGATGCA
GAAGAAAACACTCGGCTGGGAGGCCTTCACCGAGACGCTGTACCCCGCTGACGGCGGCCTGGAAGGCAGA
AACGACATGGCCCTGAAGCTCGTGGGCGGGAGCCATCTGATCGCAAACGCCAAGACCACATATAGATCCA
AGAAACCCGCTAAGAACCTCAAGATGCCTGGCGTCTACTATGTGGACTACAGACTGGAAAGAATCAAGGA
GGCCAACAACGAGACCTACGTCGAGCAGCACGAGGTGGCAGTGGCCAGATACTGCGACCTCCCTAGCAAA
CTGGGGCACAAGCTTAATTGAACGCGTCGAGCATGCATCTAGGGCGGCCAATTCCGCCCCTCTCCCCCCC
CCCCCTCTCCCTCCCCCCCCCCTAACGTTACTGGCCGAAGCCGCTTGGAATAAGGCCGGTGTGCGTTTGT
CTATATGTTATTTTCCACCATATTGCCGTCTTTTGGCAATGTGAGGGCCCGGAAACCTGGCCCTGTCTTC
TTGACGAGCATTCCTAGGGGTCTTTCCCCTCTCGCCAAAGGAATGCAAGGTCTGTTGAATGTCGTGAAGG
AAGCAGTTCCTCTGGAAGCTTCTTGAAGACAAACAACGTCTGTAGCGACCCTTTGCAGGCAGCGGAACCC
CCCACCTGGCGACAGGTGCCTCTGCGGCCAAAAGCCACGTGTATAAGATACACCTGCAAAGGCGGCACAA
CCCCAGTGCCACGTTGTGAGTTGGATAGTTGTGGAAAGAGTCAAATGGCTCTCCTCAAGCGTATTCAACA
AGGGGCTGAAGGATGCCCAGAAGGTACCCCATTGTATGGGATCTGATCTGGGGCCTCGGTGCACATGCTT
TACATGTGTTTAGTCGAGGTTAAAAAAACGTCTAGGCCCCCCGAACCACGGGGACGTGGTTTTCCTTTGA
AAAACACGATGATAAGCTTGCCACAACCCGGGATCCTCTAGAGTCGACCCGGGCGGCCGCTTCCCTTTAG
TGAGGGTTAATGCTTCGAGCAGACATGATAAGATACATTGATGAGTTTGGACAAACCACAACTAGAATGC
AGTGAAAAAAATGCTTTATTTGTGAAATTTGTGATGCTATTGCTTTATTTGTAACCATTATAAGCTGCAA
TAAACAAGTTAACAACAACAATTGCATTCATTTTATGTTTCAGGTTCAGGGGGAGATGTGGGAGGTTTTT
TAAAGCAAGTAAAACCTCTACAAATGTGGTAAAATCCGATAAGGATCGATCCGGGCGGTACCCAGCTTTT
GTTCCCTTTAGTGAGGGTTAATTCCAGCTTTTGTTCCCTTTAGTGAGGGTTAATTGCGCGCTTGGCGTAA
TCATGGTCATAGCTGTTTCCTGTGTGAAATTGTTATCCGCTCACAATTCCACACAACATACGAGCCGGAA
GCATAAAGTGTAAAGCCTGGGGTGCCTAATGAGTGAGCTAACTCACATTAATTGCGTTGCGCTCACTGCC
CGCTTTCCAGTCGGGAAACCTGTCGTGCCAGCTGCATTAATGAATCGGCCAACGCGCGGGGAGAGGCGGT
TTGCGTATTGGGCGCTCTTCCGCTTCCTCGCTCACTGACTCGCTGCGCTCGGTCGTTCGGCTGCGGCGAG
CGGTATCAGCTCACTCAAAGGCGGTAATACGGTTATCCACAGAATCAGGGGATAACGCAGGAAAGAACAT
GTGAGCAAAAGGCCAGCAAAAGGCCAGGAACCGTAAAAAGGCCGCGTTGCTGGCGTTTTTCCATAGGCTC
CGCCCCCCTGACGAGCATCACAAAAATCGACGCTCAAGTCAGAGGTGGCGAAACCCGACAGGACTATAAA
GATACCAGGCGTTTCCCCCTGGAAGCTCCCTCGTGCGCTCTCCTGTTCCGACCCTGCCGCTTACCGGATA
CCTGTCCGCCTTTCTCCCTTCGGGAAGCGTGGCGCTTTCTCATAGCTCACGCTGTAGGTATCTCAGTTCG
GTGTAGGTCGTTCGCTCCAAGCTGGGCTGTGTGCACGAACCCCCCGTTCAGCCCGACCGCTGCGCCTTAT
CCGGTAACTATCGTCTTGAGTCCAACCCGGTAAGACACGACTTATCGCCACTGGCAGCAGCCACTGGTAA
CAGGATTAGCAGAGCGAGGTATGTAGGCGGTGCTACAGAGTTCTTGAAGTGGTGGCCTAACTACGGCTAC
ACTAGAAGGACAGTATTTGGTATCTGCGCTCTGCTGAAGCCAGTTACCTTCGGAAAAAGAGTTGGTAGCT
CTTGATCCGGCAAACAAACCACCGCTGGTAGCGGTGGTTTTTTTGTTTGCAAGCAGCAGATTACGCGCAG
AAAAAAAGGATCTCAAGAAGATCCTTTGATCTTTTCTACGGGGTCTGACGCTCAGTGGAACGAAAACTCA
CGTTAAGGGATTTTGGTCATGAGATTATCAAAAAGGATCTTCACCTAGATCCTTTTAAATTAAAAATGAA
GTTTTAAATCAATCTAAAGTATATATGAGTAAACTTGGTCTGACAGTTACCAATGCTTAATCAGTGAGGC
ACCTATCTCAGCGATCTGTCTATTTCGTTCATCCATAGTTGCCTGACTCCCCGTCGTGTAGATAACTACG
ATACGGGAGGGCTTACCATCTGGCCCCAGTGCTGCAATGATACCGCGAGACCCACGCTCACCGGCTCCAG
ATTTATCAGCAATAAACCAGCCAGCCGGAAGGGCCGAGCGCAGAAGTGGTCCTGCAACTTTATCCGCCTC
CATCCAGTCTATTAATTGTTGCCGGGAAGCTAGAGTAAGTAGTTCGCCAGTTAATAGTTTGCGCAACGTT
GTTGCCATTGCTACAGGCATCGTGGTGTCACGCTCGTCGTTTGGTATGGCTTCATTCAGCTCCGGTTCCC
AACGATCAAGGCGAGTTACATGATCCCCCATGTTGTGCAAAAAAGCGGTTAGCTCCTTCGGTCCTCCGAT
CGTTGTCAGAAGTAAGTTGGCCGCAGTGTTATCACTCATGGTTATGGCAGCACTGCATAATTCTCTTACT
GTCATGCCATCCGTAAGATGCTTTTCTGTGACTGGTGAGTACTCAACCAAGTCATTCTGAGAATAGTGTA
TGCGGCGACCGAGTTGCTCTTGCCCGGCGTCAATACGGGATAATACCGCGCCACATAGCAGAACTTTAAA
AGTGCTCATCATTGGAAAACGTTCTTCGGGGCGAAAACTCTCAAGGATCTTACCGCTGTTGAGATCCAGT
TCGATGTAACCCACTCGTGCACCCAACTGATCTTCAGCATCTTTTACTTTCACCAGCGTTTCTGGGTGAG
CAAAAACAGGAAGGCAAAATGCCGCAAAAAAGGGAATAAGGGCGACACGGAAATGTTGAATACTCATACT
CTTCCTTTTTCAATATTATTGAAGCATTTATCAGGGTTATTGTCTCATGAGCGGATACATATTTGAATGT
ATTTAGAAAAATAAACAAATAGGGGTTCCGCGCACATTTCCCCGAAAAGTGCCACCTAAATTGTAAGCGT
TAATATTTTGTTAAAATTCGCGTTAAATTTTTGTTAAATCAGCTCATTTTTTAACCAATAGGCCGAAATC
GGCAAAATCCCTTATAAATCAAAAGAATAGACCGAGATAGGGT
[37 nt withheld, positions 5644-5680]
AAAGAACGTGGACTCCAACGTCAAAGG
[49 nt withheld, positions 5708-5756]
T
[91 nt withheld, positions 5758-5848]
G
[124 nt withheld, positions 5850-5973]
CCCATTCGCCATTCAGGCTGCGCAACTGTTGGGAAGGGCGATCGGTGCGGGCCTCTTCGCTATTACGCCA
GTCGACCATAGCCAATTCAATATGGCGTATATGGACTCATGCCAATTCAATATGGTGGATCTGGACCTGT
GCCAATTCAATATGGCGTATATGGACTCGTGCCAATTCAATATGGTGGATCTGGACCCCAGCCAATTCAA
TATGGCGGACTTGGCACCATGCCAATTCAATATGGCGGACTTGGCACTGTGCCAACTGGGGAGGGGTCTA
CTTGGCACGGTGCCAAGTTTGAGGAGGGGTCTTGGCCCTGTGCCAAGTCCGCCATATTGAATTGGCATGG
TGCCAATAATGGCGGCCATATTGGCTATATGCCAGGATCAATATATAGGCAATATCCAATATGGCCCTAT
GCCAATATGGCTATTGGCCAGGTTCAATACTATGTATTGGCCCTATGCCATATAGTATTCCATATATGGG
TTTTCCTATTGACGTAGATAGCCCCTCCCAATGGGCGGTCCCATATACCATATATGGGGCTTCCTAATAC
CGCCCATAGCCACTCCCCCATTGACGTCAATGGTCTCTATATATGGTCTTTCCTATTGACGTCATATGGG
CGGTCCTATTGACGTATATGGCGCCTCCCCCATTGACGTCAATTACGGTAAATGGCCCGCCTGGCTCAAT
GCCCATTGACGTCAATAGGACCACCCACCATTGACGTCAATGGGATGGCTCATTGCCCATTCATATCCGT
TCTCACGCCCCCTATTGACGTCAATGACGGTAAATGGCCCACTTGGCAGTACATCAATATCTATTAATAG
TAACTTGGCAAGTACATTACTATTGGAAGGACGCCAGGGTACATTGGCAGTACTCCCATTGACGTCAATG
GCGGTAAATGGCCCGCGATGGCTGCCAAGTACATCCCCATTGACGTCAATGGGGAGGGGCAATGACGCAA
ATGGGCGTTCCATTGACGTAAATGGGCGGTAGGCGTGCCTAATGGGAGGTCTATATAAGCAATGCTCGTT
TAGGGAAC
