>Addgene plasmid #85748 | pEJS507-pCDest2-noAcr-mTagBFP2-IRES | addgene partial sequence | sequence record 169610 | Addgene partial NGS Result
CCCTAACGTTACTGGCCGAAGCCGCTTGGAATAAGGCCGGTGTGCGTTTGTCTATATGTTATTTTCCACC
ATATTGCCGTCTTTTGGCAATGTGAGGGCCCGGAAACCTGGCCCTGTCTTCTTGACGAGCATTCCTAGGG
GTCTTTCCCCTCTCGCCAAAGGAATGCAAGGTCTGTTGAATGTCGTGAAGGAAGCAGTTCCTCTGGAAGC
TTCTTGAAGACAAACAACGTCTGTAGCGACCCTTTGCAGGCAGCGGAACCCCCCACCTGGCGACAGGTGC
CTCTGCGGCCAAAAGCCACGTGTATAAGATACACCTGCAAAGGCGGCACAACCCCAGTGCCACGTTGTGA
GTTGGATAGTTGTGGAAAGAGTCAAATGGCTCTCCTCAAGCGTATTCAACAAGGGGCTGAAGGATGCCCA
GAAGGTACCCCATTGTATGGGATCTGATCTGGGGCCTCGGTGCACATGCTTTACATGTGTTTAGTCGAGG
TTAAAAAAACGTCTAGGCCCCCCGAACCACGGGGACGTGGTTTTCCTTTGAAAAACACGATGATAAGCTT
GCCACAACCCGGGATCCTCTAGAGTCGACCCGGGCGGCCGCTTCCCTTTAGTGAGGGTTAATGCTTCGAG
CAGACATGATAAGATACATTGATGAGTTTGGACAAACCACAACTAGAATGCAGTGAAAAAAATGCTTTAT
TTGTGAAATTTGTGATGCTATTGCTTTATTTGTAACCATTATAAGCTGCAATAAACAAGTTAACAACAAC
AATTGCATTCATTTTATGTTTCAGGTTCAGGGGGAGATGTGGGAGGTTTTTTAAAGCAAGTAAAACCTCT
ACAAATGTGGTAAAATCCGATAAGGATCGATCCGGGCGGTACCCAGCTTTTGTTCCCTTTAGTGAGGGTT
AATTGCGCGCTTGGCGTAATCATGGTCATAGCTGTTTCCTGTGTGAAATTGTTATCCGCTCACAATTCCA
CACAACATACGAGCCGGGAGCATAAAGTGTAAAGCCTGGGGTGCCTAATGAGTGAGCTAACTCACATTAA
TTGCGTTGCGCTCACTGCCCGCTTTCCAGTCGGGAAACCTGTCGTGCCAGCTGCATTAATGAATCGGCCA
ACGCGCGGGGAGAGGCGGTTTGCGTATTGGGCGCTCTTCCGCTTCCTCGCTCACTGACTCGCTGCGCTCG
GTCGTTCGGCTGCGGCGAGCGGTATCAGCTCACTCAAAGGCGGTAATACGGTTATCCACAGAATCAGGGG
ATAACGCAGGAAAGAACATGTGAGCAAAAGGCCAGCAAAAGGCCAGGAACCGTAAAAAGGCCGCGTTGCT
GGCGTTTTTCCATAGGCTCCGCCCCCCTGACGAGCATCACAAAAATCGACGCTCAAGTCAGAGGTGGCGA
AACCCGACAGGACTATAAAGATACCAGGCGTTTCCCCCTGGAAGCTCCCTCGTGCGCTCTCCTGTTCCGA
CCCTGCCGCTTACCGGATACCTGTCCGCCTTTCTCCCTTCGGGAAGCGTGGCGCTTTCTCATAGCTCACG
CTGTAGGTATCTCAGTTCGGTGTAGGTCGTTCGCTCCAAGCTGGGCTGTGTGCACGAACCCCCCGTTCAG
CCCGACCGCTGCGCCTTATCCGGTAACTATCGTCTTGAGTCCAACCCGGTAAGACACGACTTATCGCCAC
TGGCAGCAGCCACTGGTAACAGGATTAGCAGAGCGAGGTATGTAGGCGGTGCTACAGAGTTCTTGAAGTG
GTGGCCTAACTACGGCTACACTAGAAGAACAGTATTTGGTATCTGCGCTCTGCTGAAGCCAGTTACCTTC
GGAAAAAGAGTTGGTAGCTCTTGATCCGGCAAACAAACCACCGCTGGTAGCGGTGGTTTTTTTGTTTGCA
AGCAGCAGATTACGCGCAGAAAAAAAGGATCTCAAGAAGATCCTTTGATCTTTTCTACGGGGTCTGACGC
TCAGTGGAACGAAAACTCACGTTAAGGGATTTTGGTCATGAGATTATCAAAAAGGATCTTCACCTAGATC
CTTTTAAATTAAAAATGAAGTTTTAAATCAATCTAAAGTATATATGAGTAAACTTGGTCTGACAGTTACC
AATGCTTAATCAGTGAGGCACCTATCTCAGCGATCTGTCTATTTCGTTCATCCATAGTTGCCTGACTCCC
CGTCGTGTAGATAACTACGATACGGGAGGGCTTACCATCTGGCCCCAGTGCTGCAATGATACCGCGAGAC
CCACGCTCACCGGCTCCAGATTTATCAGCAATAAACCAGCCAGCCGGAAGGGCCGAGCGCAGAAGTGGTC
CTGCAACTTTATCCGCCTCCATCCAGTCTATTAATTGTTGCCGGGAAGCTAGAGTAAGTAGTTCGCCAGT
TAATAGTTTGCGCAACGTTGTTGCCATTGCTACAGGCATCGTGGTGTCACGCTCGTCGTTTGGTATGGCT
TCATTCAGCTCCGGTTCCCAACGATCAAGGCGAGTTACATGATCCCCCATGTTGTGCAAAAAAGCGGTTA
GCTCCTTCGGTCCTCCGATCGTTGTCAGAAGTAAGTTGGCCGCAGTGTTATCACTCATGGTTATGGCAGC
ACTGCATAATTCTCTTACTGTCATGCCATCCGTAAGATGCTTTTCTGTGACTGGTGAGTACTCAACCAAG
TCATTCTGAGAATAGTGTATGCGGCGACCGAGTTGCTCTTGCCCGGCGTCAATACGGGATAATACCGCGC
CACATAGCAGAACTTTAAAAGTGCTCATCATTGGAAAACGTTCTTCGGGGCGAAAACTCTCAAGGATCTT
ACCGCTGTTGAGATCCAGTTCGATGTAACCCACTCGTGCACCCAACTGATCTTCAGCATCTTTTACTTTC
ACCAGCGTTTCTGGGTGAGCAAAAACAGGAAGGCAAAATGCCGCAAAAAAGGGAATAAGGGCGACACGGA
AATGTTGAATACTCATACTCTTCCTTTTTCAATATTATTGAAGCATTTATCAGGGTTATTGTCTCATGAG
CGGATACATATTTGAATGTATTTAGAAAAATAAACAAATAGGGGTTCCGCGCACATTTCCCCGAAAAGTG
CCACCTAAATTGTAAGCGTTAATATTTTGTTAAAATTCGCGTTAAATTTTTGTTAAATCAGCTCATTTTT
TAACCAATAGGCCGAAATCGGCAAAATCCCTTATAAATCAAAAGAATAGACCGAGATAGGGT
[37 nt withheld, positions 3213-3249]
AAAGAACGTGGACTCCAACGTCAAAGG
[49 nt withheld, positions 3277-3325]
T
[91 nt withheld, positions 3327-3417]
G
[124 nt withheld, positions 3419-3542]
CCCATTCGCCATTCAGGCTGCGCAACTGTTGGGAAGGGCGATCGGTGCGGGCCTCTTCGCTATTACGCCA
GTCGACCGCCAATTCAATATGGCGTATATGGACTCATGCCAATTCAATATGGTGGATCTGGACCTGTGCC
AATTCAATATGGCGTATATGGACTCGTGCCAATTCAATATGGTGGATCTGGACCCCAGCCAATTCAATAT
GGCGGACTTGGCACCATGCCAATTCAATATGGCGGACCTGGCACTGTGCCAACTGGGGAGGGGTCTACTT
GGCACGGTGCCAAGTTTGAGGAGGGGTCTTGGCCCTGTGCCAAGTCCGCCATATTGAATTGGCATGGTGC
CAATAATGGCGGCCATATTGGCTATATGCCAGGATCAATATATAGGCAATATCCAATATGGCCCTATGCC
AATATGGCTATTGGCCAGGTTCAATACTATGTATTGGCCCTATGCCATATAGTATTCCATATATGGGTTT
TCCTATTGACGTAGATAGCCCCTCCCAATGGGCGGTCCCATATACCATATATGGGGCTTCCTAATACCGC
CCATAGCCACTCCCCCATTGACGTCAATGGTCTCTATATATGGTCTTTCCTATTGACGTCATATGGGCGG
TCCTATTGACGTATATGGCGCCTCCCCCATTGACGTCAATTACGGTAAATGGCCCGCCTGGCTCAATGCC
CATTGACGTCAATAGGACCACCCACCATTGACGTCAATGGGATGGCTCATTGCCCATTCATATCCGTTCT
CACGCCCCCTATTGACGTCAATGACGGTAAATGGCCCACTTGGCAGTACATCAATATCTATTAATAGTAA
CTTGGCAAGTACATTACTATTGGAAGTACGCCAGGGTACATTGGCAGTACTCCCATTGACGTCAATGGCG
GTAAATGGCCCGCGATGGCTGCCAAGTACATCCCCATTGACGTCAATGGGGAGGGGCAATGACGCAAATG
GGCGTTCCATTGACGTAAATGGGCGGTAGGCGTGCCTAATGGGAGGTCTATATAAGCAATGCTCGTTTAG
GGAACCGCCATTCTGCCTGGGGACGTCGGAGCAAGCTTGATTTAGGTGACACTATAGAATACAAGCTACT
TGTTCTTTTTGCAGGATCCCATCGATTCGAAGCCGCCACCATGTTCAAACGCGCTATTATCTTCACTTCT
TTCAACGGCTTTGAAAAAGTTTCTCGAACTGAAAAACGCCGCCTTGCCAAAATCATCAATGCTCGAGCCT
CTAGAACTATAGTGAGTCGTATTACGTAGATCCAGACATGATAAGATACATTGATGAGTTTGGACAAACC
ACAACTAGAATGCAGTGAAAAAAATGCTTTATTTGTGAAATTTGTGATGCTATTGCTTTATTTGTAACCA
TTATAAGCTGCAATAAACAAGTTAACAACAACAATTGCATTCATTTTATGTTTCAGGTTCAGGGGGAGGT
GTGGGAGGTTTTTTAATTCGCGGCCGCGGCGCCAATGCATTGGGCCCGGTACCTCACATGGCTCGACAGA
TCTTCAATATTGGCCATTAGCCATATTATTCATTGGTTATATAGCATAAATCAATATTGGCTATTGGCCA
TTGCATACGTTGTATCTATATCATAATATGTACATTTATATTGGCTCATGTCCAATATGACCGCCATGTT
GGCATTGATTATTGACTAGTTATTAATAGTAATCAATTACGGGGTCATTAGTTCATAGCCCATATATGGA
GTTCCGCGTTACATAACTTACGGTAAATGGCCCGCCTGGCTGACCGCCCAACGACCCCCGCCCATTGACG
TCAATAATGACGTATGTTCCCATAGTAACGCCAATAGGGACTTTCCATTGACGTCAATGGGTGGAGTATT
TACGGTAAACTGCCCACTTGGCAGTACATCAAGTGTATCATATGCCAAGTCCGCCCCCTATTGACGTCAA
TGACGGTAAATGGCCCGCCTGGCATTATGCCCAGTACATGACCTTACGGGACTTTCCTACTTGGCAGTAC
ATCTACGTATTAGTCATCGCTATTACCATGGTGATGCGGTTTTGGCAGTACACCAATGGGCGTGGATAGC
GGTTTGACTCACGGGGATTTCCAAGTCTCCACCCCATTGACGTCAATGGGAGTTTGTTTTGGCACCAAAA
TCAACGGGACTTTCCAAAATGTCGTAACAACTGCGATCGCCCGCCCCGTTGACGCAAATGGGCGGTAGGC
GTGTACGGTGGGAGGTCTATATAAGCAGAGCTCGTTTAGTGAACCGTCAGATCACTAGAAGCTTTATTGC
GGTAGTTTATCACAGTTAAATTGCTAACGCAGTCAGTGCTTCTGACACAACAGTCTCGAACTTAAGCTGC
AGTGACTCTCTTAAGGTAGCCTTGCAGAAGTTGGTCGTGAGGCACTGGGCAGGTAAGTATCAAGGTTACA
AGACAGGTTTAAGGAGACCAATAGAAACTGGGCTTGTCGAGACAGAGAAGACTCTTGCGTTTCTGATAGG
CACCTATTGGTCTTACTGACATCCACTTTGCCTTTCTCTCCACAGGTGTCCACTCCCAGTTCAATTACAG
CTCTTAAGGCTAGAGTACTTAATACGACTCACTATAGGCTAGAATGGTGTCTAAGGGCGAAGAGCTGATT
AAGGAGAACATGCACATGAAGCTGTACATGGAGGGCACCGTGGACAACCATCACTTCAAGTGCACATCCG
AGGGCGAAGGCAAGCCCTACGAGGGCACCCAGACCATGAGAATCAAGGTGGTCGAGGGCGGCCCTCTCCC
CTTCGCCTTCGACATCCTGGCTACTAGCTTCCTCTACGGCAGCAAGACCTTCATCAACCACACCCAGGGC
ATCCCCGACTTCTTCAAGCAGTCCTTCCCTGAGGGCTTCACATGGGAGAGAGTCACCACATACGAAGACG
GGGGCGTGCTGACCGCTACCCAGGACACCAGCCTCCAGGACGGCTGCCTCATCTACAACGTCAAGATCAG
AGGGGTGAACTTCACATCCAACGGCCCTGTGATGCAGAAGAAAACACTCGGCTGGGAGGCCTTCACCGAG
ACGCTGTACCCCGCTGACGGCGGCCTGGAAGGCAGAAACGACATGGCCCTGAAGCTCGTGGGCGGGAGCC
ATCTGATCGCAAACGCCAAGACCACATATAGATCCAAGAAACCCGCTAAGAACCTCAAGATGCCTGGCGT
CTACTATGTGGACTACAGACTGGAAAGAATCAAGGAGGCCAACAACGAGACCTACGTCGAGCAGCACGAG
GTGGCAGTGGCCAGATACTGCGACCTCCCTAGCAAACTGGGGCACAAGCTTAATTGAACGCGTCGAGCAT
GCATCTAGGGCGGCCAATTCCGCCC
